>Addgene plasmid #220828 | pT7-35aaNSP1SA11-P2A-NSP5(io)-GS-smURFP | addgene full sequence | sequence record 444017 | Addgene NGS Result
CCCGACACCCGCCAACACCCGCTGACGCGCCCTGACGGGCTTGTCTGCTCCCGGCATCCGCTTACAGACA
AGCTGTGACCGTCTCCGGGAGCTGCATGTGTCAGAGGTTTTCACCGTCATCACCGAAACGCGCGAGACGA
AAGGGCCTCGTGATACGCCTATTTTTATAGGTTAATGTCATGATAATAATGGTTTCTTAGACGTCAGGTG
GCACTTTTCGGGGAAATGTGCGCGGAACCCCTATTTGTTTATTTTTCTAAATACATTCAAATATGTATCC
GCTCATGAGACAATAACCCTGATAAATGCTTCAATAATATTGAAAAAGGAAGAGTATGAGTATTCAACAT
TTCCGTGTCGCCCTTATTCCCTTTTTTGCGGCATTTTGCCTTCCTGTTTTTGCTCACCCAGAAACGCTGG
TGAAAGTAAAAGATGCTGAAGATCAGTTGGGTGCACGAGTGGGTTACATCGAACTGGATCTCAACAGCGG
TAAGATCCTTGAGAGTTTTCGCCCCGAAGAACGTTTTCCAATGATGAGCACTTTTAAAGTTCTGCTATGT
GGCGCGGTATTATCCCGTATTGACGCCGGGCAAGAGCAACTCGGTCGCCGCATACACTATTCTCAGAATG
ACTTGGTTGAGTACTCACCAGTCACAGAAAAGCATCTTACGGATGGCATGACAGTAAGAGAATTATGCAG
TGCTGCCATAACCATGAGTGATAACACTGCGGCCAACTTACTTCTGACAACGATCGGAGGACCGAAGGAG
CTAACCGCTTTTTTGCACAACATGGGGGATCATGTAACTCGCCTTGATCGTTGGGAACCGGAGCTGAATG
AAGCCATACCAAACGACGAGCGTGACACCACGATGCCTGTAGCAATGGCAACAACGTTGCGCAAACTATT
AACTGGCGAACTACTTACTCTAGCTTCCCGGCAACAATTAATAGACTGGATGGAGGCGGATAAAGTTGCA
GGACCACTTCTGCGCTCGGCCCTTCCGGCTGGCTGGTTTATTGCTGATAAATCTGGAGCCGGTGAGCGTG
GGTCTCGCGGTATCATTGCAGCACTGGGGCCAGATGGTAAGCCCTCCCGTATCGTAGTTATCTACACGAC
GGGGAGTCAGGCAACTATGGATGAACGAAATAGACAGATCGCTGAGATAGGTGCCTCACTGATTAAGCAT
TGGTAACTGTCAGACCAAGTTTACTCATATATACTTTAGATTGATTTAAAACTTCATTTTTAATTTAAAA
GGATCTAGGTGAAGATCCTTTTTGATAATCTCATGACCAAAATCCCTTAACGTGAGTTTTCGTTCCACTG
AGCGTCAGACCCCGTAGAAAAGATCAAAGGATCTTCTTGAGATCCTTTTTTTCTGCGCGTAATCTGCTGC
TTGCAAACAAAAAAACCACCGCTACCAGCGGTGGTTTGTTTGCCGGATCAAGAGCTACCAACTCTTTTTC
CGAAGGTAACTGGCTTCAGCAGAGCGCAGATACCAAATACTGTTCTTCTAGTGTAGCCGTAGTTAGGCCA
CCACTTCAAGAACTCTGTAGCACCGCCTACATACCTCGCTCTGCTAATCCTGTTACCAGTGGCTGCTGCC
AGTGGCGATAAGTCGTGTCTTACCGGGTTGGACTCAAGACGATAGTTACCGGATAAGGCGCAGCGGTCGG
GCTGAACGGGGGGTTCGTGCACACAGCCCAGCTTGGAGCGAACGACCTACACCGAACTGAGATACCTACA
GCGTGAGCTATGAGAAAGCGCCACGCTTCCCGAAGGGAGAAAGGCGGACAGGTATCCGGTAAGCGGCAGG
GTCGGAACAGGAGAGCGCACGAGGGAGCTTCCAGGGGGAAACGCCTGGTATCTTTATAGTCCTGTCGGGT
TTCGCCACCTCTGACTTGAGCGTCGATTTTTGTGATGCTCGTCAGGGGGGCGGAGCCTATGGAAAAACGC
CAGCAACGCGGCCTTTTTACGGTTCCTGGCCTTTTGCTGGCCTTTTGCTCACATGTTCTTTCCTGCGTTA
TCCCCTGATTCTGTGGATAACCGTATTACCGCCTTTGAGTGAGCTGATACCGCTCGCCGCAGCCGAACGA
CCGAGCGCAGCGAGTCAGTGAGCGAGGAAGCGGAAGAGCGCCCAATACGCAAACCGCCTCTCCCCGCGCG
TTGGCCGATTCATTAATGCAGGGGGATATCGATCCCGGGTTAATACGACTCACTATAGGGCTTTTTTTTG
AAAAGTCTTGTGTTAGCCATGGCTACTTTTAAAGATGCATGCTTTCATTATCGTAGATTAACTGCTTTAA
ATCGGAGATTATGCAACATTGGTGCAAATTCTATTTGGATGCCAGTTCCTGATGCTACTAACTTCAGCCT
GCTGAAGCAGGCTGGAGACGTGGAGGAGAACCCTGGACCTATGAGTTTAAGTATAGATGTTACATCACTT
CCCTCGATCCCCTCAACAATATATAAAAATGAAAGTTCAAGTACAACAAGTACACTATCCGGAAAATCTA
TAGGAAGAAGTGAACAATATATAAGCCCAGATGCAGAAGCTTTTAATAAATATATGCTAAGTAAATCACC
TGAAGATATAGGGCCAAGTGATAGTGCATCAAACGATCCCCTCACAAGTTTTTCAATACGAAGTAACGCA
GTAAAAACTAATGCCGATGCAGGTGTAAGCATGGACTCCTCAGCACAATCAAGACCTTCATCTAACGTAG
GATGTGATCAAGTCGATTTCTCATTAAACAAAGGATTAAAAGTTAAAGCAAATTTAGATTCATCTATAAG
TATAAGCACAGATACAAAAAAAGAAAAAAGTAAACAAAATCATAAAAGTCGAAAACACTATCCAAGAATA
GAAGCCGAAAGTGATAGCGATGATTATGTACTAGACGACAGCGATTCAGATGATGGAAAATGTAAAAATT
GCAAATACAAAAAAAAATATTTTGCACTAAGAATGAGAATGAAACAAGTTGCCATGCAATTAATTGAAGA
TTTAGGTTCTGGATCCGGTTCTGGAAGTGGATCCATGGCTAAGACTTCCGAACAGAGGGTGAACATTGCT
ACACTGCTGACAGAAAATAAGAAGAAAATCGTGGATAAGGCTTCCCAGGATCTGTGGCGGAGACACCCAG
ACCTGATCGCACCAGGAGGAATTGCTTTCTCTCAGAGGGACCGCGCTCTGTGCCTGCGAGATTACGGCTG
GTTCCTGCATCTGATCACCTTTTGTCTGCTGGCCGGAGATAAGGGCCCCATCGAGTCTATTGGGCTGATC
AGTATTCGAGAAATGTATAACTCACTGGGAGTGCCCGTCCCTGCAATGATGGAGAGCATTAGATGCCTGA
AAGAAGCCAGCCTGTCCCTGCTGGACGAAGAGGACGCCAACGAGACCGCACCCTACTTTGATTACATTAT
TAAGGCTATGAGCTAAAATTATGTCACTATCTAATTATACAGTATTTAGCCATCACAAGACCGTCCAGAC
TAGAGTAGCGCCTAGCTGGCAAAATACTGTGAACCGGGTCGGCATGGCATCTCCACCTCCTCGCGGTCCG
ACCTGGGCATCCGAAGGAGGACGTCGTCCACTCGGATGGCTAAGGGAGAGCTCAAAAAAAAGGATCCGGC
TGCTAACAAAGCCCGAAAGGAAGCTGAGTTGGCTGCTGCCACCGCTGAGCAATAACTAGCATAACCCCTT
GGGGCCTCTAAACGGGTCTTGAGGGGTTTTTTGCTGAAAGGAGGAACTATATCCGGATCGAGATCCTCTA
GAGTCGACCTGCAGGCATGCAAGCTTGTATTCTATAGTGTCACCTAAATCGTATGTGTATGATACATAAG
GTTATGTATTAATTGTAGCCGCGTTCTAACGACAATATGTACAAGCCTAATTGTGTAGCATCTGGCTTAC
TGAAGCAGACCCTATCATCTCTCTCGTAAACTGCCGTCAGAGTCGGTTTGGTTGGACGAACCTTCTGAGT
TTCTGGTAACGCCGTCCCGCACCCGGAAATGGTCAGCGAACCAATCAGCAGGGTCATCGCTAGCCAGATC
CTCTACGCCGGACGCATCGTGGCCGGCATCACCGGCGCCACAGGTGCGGTTGCTGGCGCCTATATCGCCG
ACATCACCGATGGGGAAGATCGGGCTCGCCACTTCGGGCTCATGAGCGCTTGTTTCGGCGTGGGTATGGT
GGCAGGCCCCGTGGCCGGGGGACTGTTGGGCGCCATCTCCTTGCACCATTCCTTGCGGCGGCGGTGCTCA
ACGGCCTCAACCTACTACTGGGCTGCTTCTTAATGCAGGAGTCGCATAAGGGAGAGCGTCGAATGGTGCA
CTCTCAGTACAATCTGCTCTGATGCCGCATAGTTAAGCCAGC
Features (pLannotate 1.2.2; 16 found; start..end, strand, type, name):
    101..136     -  CDS            rop (fragment): Rop protein, which maintains plasmids at low copy number; rop
    231..335     +  promoter       AmpR promoter: bla
    336..1196    +  CDS            AmpR: β-lactamase; bla; confers resistance to ampicillin, carbenicillin, and related antibiotics
   1367..1955    +  rep_origin     ori: high-copy-number ColE1/pMB1/pBR322/pUC origin of replication
   2138..2191    +  CDS            lacI (fragment): lac repressor; lacI; The lac repressor binds to the lac operator to inhibit transcription in E. coli. This inhibition can be relieved by adding lactose or isopropyl-β-D-thiogalactopyranoside (IPTG).
   2211..2229    +  promoter       T7 promoter: promoter for bacteriophage T7 RNA polymerase
   2259..2366    +  CDS            NSP1_ROTS4 (fragment): Experimental evidence at protein level: Swiss-Prot protein existence level 1. Plays a role in the inhibition of host innate immunity by inducing the degradation of key host factors required to activate interferon production such as IRF3, IRF5 or IRF7. Associates with components of cullin RING ligases (CRLs) including CUL1 or CUL3, which are essential multisubunit ubiquitination complexes, to modulate their activities. From Rotavirus A (strain RVA/SA11-4F/G3P6[1]) (RV-A) (Simian Agent 11 (strain 4F)).
   2421..3014    +  CDS            NSP5_ROTSH: Experimental evidence at protein level: Swiss-Prot protein existence level 1. Plays an essential role in the viral genome replication. Participates, together with NSP2, in the formation of viral factories (viroplasms) which are large inclusions in the host cytoplasm where replication intermediates are assembled and viral RNA replication takes place. Orchestrates the recruitment of viroplasmic proteins such as capsid proteins to these factories. From Rotavirus A (isolate RVA/Monkey/South Africa/SA11-H96/1958/G3P5B[2]) (RV-A) (Simian Agent 11 (isolate SI/South Africa/H96/58)).
   3045..3446    +  CDS            smURFP: dimeric small ultra-red fluorescent protein derived from a cyanobacterial phycobiliprotein (Rodriguez et al., 2016)
   3533..3624    +  ncRNA          HDV ribozyme: Accession: RF00094 - Hepatitis delta virus ribozyme
   3639..3688    +  CDS            SET1 (fragment): solubility-enhancement tag derived from T7 phage gene 10B
   3696..3743    +  terminator     T7 terminator: transcription terminator for bacteriophage T7 RNA polymerase
   3772..3806    +  misc_feature   MCS (fragment): pUC18/19 multiple cloning site
   3811..3829    -  promoter       SP6 promoter: promoter for bacteriophage SP6 RNA polymerase
   4057..4332    +  CDS            TcR (fragment): tetracycline efflux protein; tet; confers resistance to tetracycline
   4333..4381    -  misc_feature   bom (fragment): basis of mobility region from pBR322
