[The description below was written by a language model from this plasmid's Addgene catalogue record and pLannotate feature annotations shown in this document.]
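Description:
pT7-35aaNSP1SA11-P2A-NSP5(io)-GS-smURFP is a small (about 4.4 kb) high-copy bacterial plasmid built on the pT7 backbone. It is propagated in E. coli through a ColE1/pUC-type origin and selected with ampicillin via the bla (AmpR) gene. The short rop, lacI, tetracycline-resistance, bom, MCS and SET1 hits in the feature table, together with an oppositely oriented SP6 promoter, appear to be backbone remnants rather than functional parts of the design.

The payload lies between a T7 promoter and an HDV ribozyme followed by a T7 terminator. In this layout T7 RNA polymerase begins transcription at a defined 5′ end, and self-cleavage by the ribozyme trims the transcript to a precise 3′ end. This arrangement is typical of plasmids used to produce authentic viral RNA segments, as in rotavirus reverse genetics, although the record itself does not state that application or annotate the flanking untranslated regions.

The single open reading frame begins with a truncated simian rotavirus SA11 NSP1 of 35 amino acids. A P2A ribosome-skipping peptide follows, then a full-length recoded NSP5 (labelled "io") joined through a glycine-serine linker to smURFP, a far-red fluorescent protein derived from a phycobiliprotein. The P2A element causes the short NSP1 fragment and the NSP5-smURFP fusion to be released as separate polypeptides from one transcript.

NSP5 works with NSP2 to build viroplasms, the cytoplasmic factories where rotavirus replication takes place. A fluorescently tagged NSP5 would therefore be suited to visualising these structures, with the recoded sequence distinguishing it at the nucleotide level from the native gene.
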