Addgene plasmid #220828: pT7-35aaNSP1SA11-P2A-NSP5(io)-GS-smURFP
Purpose: Express separately the short Rotavirus SA11 NSP1 protein (35 amino acids) and the full-length recoded NSP5 protein fused with GS-linker and smURFP
Depositing lab: Alex Borodavka. Depositing organization: University of Cambridge.
Backbone
  Vector backbone: pT7
  Vector type: Other
Growth in bacteria
  Bacterial resistance: Ampicillin, 100 μg/mL
  Growth temperature: 37°C
  Growth strain: DH5alpha
  Copy number: High Copy
Gene/Insert
  Gene/Insert name: Rotavirus SA11 35aaNSP1-P2A-NSP5(io)-GS-smURFP
  Species: Rotavirus SA11
  Cloning method: Restriction Enzyme; 5′ cloning site Unknown (unknown if destroyed)
Terms and licenses: Academic/Nonprofit Terms; Industry Terms: Not Available to Industry
How to cite: pT7-35aaNSP1SA11-P2A-NSP5(io)-GS-smURFP was a gift from Alex Borodavka (Addgene plasmid # 220828 ; http://n2t.net/addgene:220828 ; RRID:Addgene_220828)
