>Addgene plasmid #220828 | pT7-35aaNSP1SA11-P2A-NSP5(io)-GS-smURFP | depositor partial sequence | sequence record 432253 | Partial
ATATCGATCCCGGGTTAATACGACTCACTATAGGGCTTTTTTTTGAAAAGTCTTGTGTTAGCCATGGCTA
CTTTTAAAGATGCATGCTTTCATTATCGTAGATTAACTGCTTTAAATCGGAGATTATGCAACATTGGTGC
AAATTCTATTTGGATGCCAGTTCCTGATGCTACTAACTTCAGCCTGCTGAAGCAGGCTGGAGACGTGGAG
GAGAACCCTGGACCTATGAGTTTAAGTATAGATGTTACATCACTTCCCTCGATCCCCTCAACAATATATA
AAAATGAAAGTTCAAGTACAACAAGTACACTATCCGGAAAATCTATAGGAAGAAGTGAACAATATATAAG
CCCAGATGCAGAAGCTTTTAATAAATATATGCTAAGTAAATCACCTGAAGATATAGGGCCAAGTGATAGT
GCATCAAACGATCCCCTCACAAGTTTTTCAATACGAAGTAACGCAGTAAAAACTAATGCCGATGCAGGTG
TAAGCATGGACTCCTCAGCACAATCAAGACCTTCATCTAACGTAGGATGTGATCAAGTCGATTTCTCATT
AAACAAAGGATTAAAAGTTAAAGCAAATTTAGATTCATCTATAAGTATAAGCACAGATACAAAAAAAGAA
AAAAGTAAACAAAATCATAAAAGTCGAAAACACTATCCAAGAATAGAAGCCGAAAGTGATAGCGATGATT
ATGTACTAGACGACAGCGATTCAGATGATGGAAAATGTAAAAATTGCAAATACAAAAAAAAATATTTTGC
ACTAAGAATGAGAATGAAACAAGTTGCCATGCAATTAATTGAAGATTTAGGTTCTGGATCCGGTTCTGGA
AGTGGATCCATGGCTAAGACTTCCGAACAGAGGGTGAACATTGCTACACTGCTGACAGAAAATAAGAAGA
AAATCGTGGATAAGGCTTCCCAGGATCTGTGGCGGAGACACCCAGACCTGATCGCACCAGGAGGAATTGC
TTTCTCTCAGAGGGACCGCGCTCTGTGCCTGCGAGATTACGGCTGGTTCCTGCATCTGATCACCTTTTGT
CTGCTGGCCGGAGATAAGGGCCCCATCGAGTCTATTGGGCTGATCAGTATTCGAGAAATGTATAACTCAC
TGGGAGTGCCCGTCCCTGCAATGATGGAGAGCATTAGATGCCTGAAAGAAGCCAGCCTGTCCCTGCTGGA
CGAAGAGGACGCCAACGAGACCGCACCCTACTTTGATTACATTATTAAGGCTATGAGCTAAAATTATGTC
ACTATCTAATTATACAGTATTTAGCCATCACAAGACCGTCCAGACTAGAGTAGCGCCTAGCTGGCAAAAT
ACTGTGAACCGGGTCGGCATGGCATCTCCACCTCCTCGCGGTCCGACCTGGGCATCCGAAGGAGGACGTC
GTCCACTCGGATGGCTAAGGGAGAGCTCAAAAAAAAGGATCCGGCTG
